>Addgene plasmid #71207 | pJBL2801 | depositor full sequence | sequence record 138508 | pJBL2801 sequence 3425 bps
GAATTCTAAAGATCTTTGACAGCTAGCTCAGTCCTAGGTATAATACTAGTAGTTTTTACAGTGAATTGTT
TTAATTAGTTGTATAAATGTTGGAGCAGCGGGGAATGTATACAGTTCATGTATATATTCCCCGCTTTTTT
TTTGGATCTAGGAGGAAGGATCTATGAGCAAAGGAGAAGAACTTTTCACTGGAGTTGTCCCAATTCTTGT
TGAATTAGATGGTGATGTTAATGGGCACAAATTTTCTGTCCGTGGAGAGGGTGAAGGTGATGCTACAAAC
GGAAAACTCACCCTTAAATTTATTTGCACTACTGGAAAACTACCTGTTCCGTGGCCAACACTTGTCACTA
CTCTGACCTATGGTGTTCAATGCTTTTCCCGTTATCCGGATCACATGAAACGGCATGACTTTTTCAAGAG
TGCCATGCCCGAAGGTTATGTACAGGAACGCACTATATCTTTCAAAGATGACGGGACCTACAAGACGCGT
GCTGAAGTCAAGTTTGAAGGTGATACCCTTGTTAATCGTATCGAGTTAAAGGGTATTGATTTTAAAGAAG
ATGGAAACATTCTTGGACACAAACTCGAGTACAACTTTAACTCACACAATGTATACATCACGGCAGACAA
ACAAAAGAATGGAATCAAAGCTAACTTCAAAATTCGCCACAACGTTGAAGATGGTTCCGTTCAACTAGCA
GACCATTATCAACAAAATACTCCAATTGGCGATGGCCCTGTCCTTTTACCAGACAACCATTACCTGTCGA
CACAATCTGTCCTTTCGAAAGATCCCAACGAAAAGCGTGACCACATGGTCCTTCTTGAGTTTGTAACTGC
TGCTGGGATTACACATGGCATGGATGAGCTCTACAAATAAGGATCTGAAGCTTGGGCCCTAACAAAAACT
CATCTCAGAAGAGGATCTGAATAGCGCCGTCGACCATCATCATCATCATCATTGAGTTTAAACGGTCTCC
AGCTTGGCTGTTTTGGCGGATGAGAGAAGATTTTCAGCCTGATACAGATTAAATCAGAACGCAGAAGCGG
TCTGATAAAACAGAATTTGCCTGGCGGCAGTAGCGCGGTGGTCCCACCTGACCCCATGCCGAACTCAGAA
GTGAAACGCCGTAGCGCCGATGGTAGTGTGGGGTCTCCCCATGCGAGAGTAGGGAACTGCCAGGCATCAA
ATAAAACGAAAGGCTCAGTCGAAAGACTGGGCCTTTCGTTTTATCTGTTGTTTGTCGGTGAACTGGATCC
TTACTCGAGTCTAGACTGCAGTTGATCGGGCACGTAAGAGGTTCCAACTTTCACCATAATGAAATAAGAT
CACTACCGGGCGTATTTTTTGAGTTATCGAGATTTTCAGGAGCTAAGGAAGCTAAAATGGAGAAAAAAAT
CACTGGATATACCACCGTTGATATATCCCAATGGCATCGTAAAGAACATTTTGAGGCATTTCAGTCAGTT
GCTCAATGTACCTATAACCAGACCGTTCAGCTGGATATTACGGCCTTTTTAAAGACCGTAAAGAAAAATA
AGCACAAGTTTTATCCGGCCTTTATTCACATTCTTGCCCGCCTGATGAATGCTCATCCGGAATTTCGTAT
GGCAATGAAAGACGGTGAGCTGGTGATATGGGATAGTGTTCACCCTTGTTACACCGTTTTCCATGAGCAA
ACTGAAACGTTTTCATCGCTCTGGAGTGAATACCACGACGATTTCCGGCAGTTTCTACACATATATTCGC
AAGATGTGGCGTGTTACGGTGAAAACCTGGCCTATTTCCCTAAAGGGTTTATTGAGAATATGTTTTTCGT
CTCAGCCAATCCCTGGGTGAGTTTCACCAGTTTTGATTTAAACGTGGCCAATATGGACAACTTCTTCGCC
CCCGTTTTCACCATGGGCAAATATTATACGCAAGGCGACAAGGTGCTGATGCCGCTGGCGATTCAGGTTC
ATCATGCCGTTTGTGATGGCTTCCATGTCGGCAGAATGCTTAATGAATTACAACAGTACTGCGATGAGTG
GCAGGGCGGGGCGTAATTTGATATCGAGCTCGCTTGGACTCCTGTTGATAGATCCAGTAATGACCTCAGA
ACTCCATCTGGATTTGTTCAGAACGCTCGGTTGCCGCCGGGCGTTTTTTATTGGTGAGAATCCAAGCCTC
CGATCAACGTCTCATTTTCGCCAAAAGTTGGCCCAGGGCTTCCCGGTATCAACAGGGACACCAGGATTTA
TTTATTCTGCGAAGTGATCTTCCGTCACAGGTATTTATTCGGCGCAAAGTGCGTCGGGTGATGCTGCCAA
CTTACTGATTTAGTGTATGATGGTGTTTTTGAGGTGCTCCAGTGGCTTCTGTTTCTATCAGCTGTCCCTC
CTGTTCAGCTACTGACGGGGTGGTGCGTAACGGCAAAAGCACCGCCGGACATCAGCGCTAGCGGAGTGTA
TACTGGCTTACTATGTTGGCACTGATGAGGGTGTCAGTGAAGTGCTTCATGTGGCAGGAGAAAAAAGGCT
GCACCGGTGCGTCAGCAGAATATGTGATACAGGATATATTCCGCTTCCTCGCTCACTGACTCGCTACGCT
CGGTCGTTCGACTGCGGCGAGCGGAAATGGCTTACGAACGGGGCGGAGATTTCCTGGAAGATGCCAGGAA
GATACTTAACAGGGAAGTGAGAGGGCCGCGGCAAAGCCGTTTTTCCATAGGCTCCGCCCCCCTGACAAGC
ATCACGAAATCTGACGCTCAAATCAGTGGTGGCGAAACCCGACAGGACTATAAAGATACCAGGCGTTTCC
CCCTGGCGGCTCCCTCGTGCGCTCTCCTGTTCCTGCCTTTCGGTTTACCGGTGTCATTCCGCTGTTATGG
CCGCGTTTGTCTCATTCCACGCCTGACACTCAGTTCCGGGTAGGCAGTTCGCTCCAAGCTGGACTGTATG
CACGAACCCCCCGTTCAGTCCGACCGCTGCGCCTTATCCGGTAACTATCGTCTTGAGTCCAACCCGGAAA
GACATGCAAAAGCACCACTGGCAGCAGCCACTGGTAATTGATTTAGAGGAGTTAGTCTTGAAGTCATGCG
CCGGTTAAGGCTAAACTGAAAGGACAAGTTTTGGTGACTGCGCTCCTCCAAGCCAGTTACCTCGGTTCAA
AGAGTTGGTAGCTCAGAGAACCTTCGAAAAACCGCCCTGCAAGGCGGTTTTTTCGTTTTCAGAGCAAGAG
ATTACGCGCAGACCAAAACGATCTCAAGAAGATCATCTTATTAATCAGATAAAATATTTCTAGATTTCAG
TGCAATTTATCTCTTCAAATGTAGCACCTGAAGTCAGCCCCATACGATATAAGTTGTAATTCTCATGTTT
GACAGCTTATCATCGATAAGCTTCCGATGGCGCGCCGAGAGGCTTTACACTTTATGCTTCCGGCT
Features (pLannotate 1.2.2; 13 found; start..end, strand, type, name):
     16..50      +  promoter       J23119(SpeI) promoter: bacterial promoter (Registry of Standard Biological Parts BBa J23119) modified to end with an SpeI site
    164..877     +  CDS            Superfolder GFP: Superfolder GFP is a basic (constitutively fluorescent) green fluorescent protein published in 2005, derived from Aequorea victoria. It is reported to be a very rapidly-maturing weak dimer.
    945..962     +  CDS            capTEV™ (fragment): composite tag for in vivo biotinylation, TEV protease cleavage, and 6xHis tagging
   1069..1184    +  ncRNA          5S rRNA: Accession: RF00001 - 5S ribosomal RNA
   1188..1234    +  terminator     rrnB T1 terminator: transcription terminator T1 from the E. coli rrnB gene
   1289..1386    +  promoter       cat promoter: promoter of the E. coli cat gene encoding chloramphenicol acetyltransferase
   1387..2043    +  CDS            cat: CAT_ECOLX - Experimental evidence at protein level: Swiss-Prot protein existence level 1. This enzyme is an effector of chloramphenicol resistance in bacteria. From Escherichia coli. This protein is used as a marker in many commonly used cloning vectors, such as pACYC184.
   2067..2161    +  terminator     lambda t0 terminator: transcription terminator from phage lambda
   2297..2440    +  mobile_element IS1 (fragment): prokaryotic transposable element IS1
   2559..2614    -  rep_origin     RSF ori (fragment): Plasmids containing the RSF 1030 origin of replication can be propagated in E. coli cells that contain additional plasmids with compatible origins.
   2702..3247    -  rep_origin     p15A ori: Plasmids containing the medium-copy-number p15A origin of replication can be propagated in E. coli cells that contain a second plasmid with the ColE1 origin.
   3359..3383    +  promoter       tet promoter (fragment): E. coli promoter for tetracycline efflux protein gene
   3404..3425    +  promoter       lac UV5 promoter (fragment): E. coli lac promoter with an "up" mutation
