[The description below was written by a language model from this plasmid's Addgene catalogue record and pLannotate feature annotations shown in this document.]
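Description:
pJBL2801 is a 3,425 bp custom bacterial expression plasmid for synthetic biology work in E. coli, catalogued as the "AD1 Sense Expression Plasmid". It replicates from a p15A origin, which is compatible with ColE1-type plasmids and so allows a second plasmid to be maintained in the same cell. The repository lists it as low copy. Selection is by chloramphenicol, through a cat gene driven by its own promoter and followed by the phage lambda t0 terminator.

The payload is a single constitutive transcription unit. The strong synthetic promoter BBa_J23119 (annotated in its SpeI-ended form) sits about a hundred bases upstream of a superfolder GFP coding sequence. That intervening stretch carries no annotation and is presumably where the synthetic AD1 sense element lies, although the feature table does not mark it. A short tag fragment follows the GFP reading frame, probably a polyhistidine stretch judging by the annotation. The unit ends with an rrnB-derived region containing a 5S rRNA segment and the T1 terminator.

The deposit is associated with work on small transcription activating RNAs. This suggests that the sense sequence acts as a regulatory target region controlling downstream GFP expression, with fluorescence reporting activation when a cognate RNA is supplied from a compatible second plasmid. The record itself does not spell out this mechanism.

The remaining annotations are short fragments: IS1, RSF ori, and the tet and lac UV5 promoters. These are most likely backbone remnants or partial sequence matches rather than functional parts.
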