Addgene plasmid #71207: pJBL2801
Purpose: AD1 Sense Expression Plasmid
Depositing lab: Julius Lucks. Depositing organization: Cornell University. Publication: Creating small transcription activating RNAs. Chappell J, Takahashi MK, Lucks JB. Nat Chem Biol. 2015 Mar;11(3):214-20. doi: 10.1038/nchembio.1737. Epub 2015 Feb 2. PubMed 25643173.
Backbone
  Vector backbone: Custom
  Backbone manufacturer: N/A
  Total vector size (bp): 3425
  Vector type: Bacterial Expression, Synthetic Biology
Growth in bacteria
  Bacterial resistance: Chloramphenicol, 25 μg/mL
  Growth temperature: 37°C
  Growth strain: NEB Stable
  Copy number: Low Copy
Gene/Insert
  Gene/Insert name: AD1 Sense
  Species: Synthetic
  Promoter: BBa_J23119
  Cloning method: Unknown
  Sequencing primers: 5′ aaatgtagcacctgaagtcagcccc; 3′ ctcaatgatgatgatgatgatggtc
Terms and licenses: Academic/Nonprofit Terms; Industry Terms: Not Available to Industry
How to cite: pJBL2801 was a gift from Julius Lucks (Addgene plasmid # 71207 ; http://n2t.net/addgene:71207 ; RRID:Addgene_71207)
