>Addgene plasmid #71207 | pJBL2801 | addgene partial sequence | sequence record 135880 | pRJPaph-R1 5'-GGAAATCGTCGTGGTATTCAc-3'
TTTCAGTTTGCTCATGGAAAACGGTGTAACAAGGGTGAACACTATCCCATATCACCAGCTCACCGTCTTT
CATTGCCATACGAAATTCCGGATGAGCATTCATCAGGCGGGCAAGAATGTGAATAAAGGCCGGATAAAAC
TTGTGCTTATTTTTCTTTACGGTCTTTAAAAAGGCCGTAATATCCAGCTGAACGGTCTGGTTATAGGTAC
ATTGAGCAACTGACTGAAATGCCTCAAAATGTTCTTTACGATGCCATTGGGATATATCAACGGTGGTATA
TCCAGTGATTTTTTTCTCCATTTTAGCTTCCTTAGCTCCTGAAAATCTCGATAACTCAAAAAATACGCCC
GGTAGTGATCTTATTTCATTATGGTGAAAGTTGGAACCTCTTACGTGCCCGATCAACTGCAGTCTAGACT
CGAGTAAGGATCCAGTTCACCGACAAACAACAGATAAAACGAAAGGCCCAGTCTTTCGACTGAGCCTTTC
GTTTTATTTGATGCCTGGCAGTTCCCTACTCTCGCATGGGGAGACCCCACACTACCATCGGCGCTACGGC
GTTTCACTTCTGAGTTCGGCATGGGGTCAGGTGGGACCACCGCGCTACTGCCGCCAGGCAAATTCTGTTT
TATCAGACCGCTTCTGCGTTCTGATTTAATCTGTATCAGGCTGAAAATCTTCTCTCATCCGCCAAAACAG
CCAAGCTGGAGACCGTTTAAACTCAATGATGATGATGATGATGGTCGACGGCGCTATTCAGATCCTCTTC
TGAGATGAGTTTTTGTTAGGGCCCAAGCTTCAGATCCTTATTTGTAGAGCTCATCCATGCCATGTGTAAT
CCCAGCAGCAGTTACAAACTC
