>Addgene plasmid #71207 | pJBL2801 | addgene partial sequence | sequence record 135881 | p15A-F 5'-gattacgcgcagaccaaaac-3'
TCTTATTAATCAGATAAAATATTTCTAGATTTCAGTGCAATTTATCTCTTCAAATGTAGCACCTGAAGTC
AGCCCCATACGATATAAGTTGTAATTCTCATGTTTGACAGCTTATCATCGATAAGCTTCCGATGGCGCGC
CGAGAGGCTTTACACTTTATGCTTCCGGCTGAATTCTAAAGATCTTTGACAGCTAGCTCAGTCCTAGGTA
TAATACTAGTAGTTTTTACAGTGAATTGTTTTAATTAGTTGTATAAATGTTGGAGCAGCGGGGAATGTAT
ACAGTTCATGTATATATTCCCCGCTTTTTTTTTGGATCTAGGAGGAAGGATCTATGAGCAAAGGAGAAGA
ACTTTTCACTGGAGTTGTCCCAATTCTTGTTGAATTAGATGGTGATGTTAATGGGCACAAATTTTCTGTC
CGTGGAGAGGGTGAAGGTGATGCTACAAACGGAAAACTCACCCTTAAATTTATTTGCACTACTGGAAAAC
TACCTGTTCCGTGGCCAACACTTGTCACTACTCTGACCTATGGTGTTCAATGCTTTTCCCGTTATCCGGA
TCACATGAAACGGCATGACTTTTTCAAGAGTGCCATGCCCGAAGGTTATGTACAGGAACGCACTATATCT
TTCAAAGATGACGGGACCTACAAGACGCGTGCTGAAGTCAAGTTTGAAGGTGATACCCTTGTTAATCGTA
TCGAGTTAAAGGGTATTGATTTTAAAGAAGATGGAAACATTCTTGGACACAAACTCGAGTACAACTTTAA
CTCACACAATGTATACATCACGGCAGACAAACAAAAGAATGGAATCAAAGCTAACTTCAAAATTCGCCAC
AACGTTGAAGATGGTTCCGTTCAACTAGCAGACCATTATCAACAAAATACTCCAATTGGCGATGGCCCTG
TCCTTTTACCAGACAACCATTACCTGTCGACACAATCTGTCCTTTCGAAAGATCCCAACGAAAAGCGTGA
CCACATGGTCCTTCTTGAGTTTGTAACTGCTGCTGGGATTACACATGGCATGGATGAGCTCTACAAATAA
GGATCTGAAGCTTGGGCCCTAACAAAA
